>Addgene plasmid #210834 | mTALEAD 16S rRNA-2 | addgene full sequence | sequence record 444682 | Addgene NGS Result
GGCCCTCTAGAGGATCCCCGGCACCCTACTTAGATCAACACATAAAAGTTAGTAAGTGAAGAACCACAAC
AACAACACTAGATTCATCTTCAAGTGTATGTAGGTATAGTAACATGAACAAGAACAGACTCAAGTACAAG
ATCGCATACGAAAATGGAAATGGCAATGTCACTTCCACATAATCAAACACGAATCCTCATATCAACAAGG
CCTGAGATTCTAACTAGCTCATAACAACTTAGCCAATAGTTACTTGAGACTACCAAATGTATGTAGAACT
AAAGACTAAGGGACAGAGAGTTCGTCTAAACAGGTGAATCTAGTCGTTGTTATCTAATAAACAATTCAGC
CCCAAATGCAGAACACACATAGAGCTCTCTATTGATTCAAATTACGATCTGATACTGATAACGTCTAGAT
TTTTAGGGTTAAAGCAATCAATCACCTGACGATTCAAGGTGGTTGGATCATGACGATTCCAGAAAACATC
AAGCAAGCTCTCAAAGCTACACTCTTTGGGATCATACTGAACTCTAACAACCTCGTTATGTCCCGTAGTG
CCAGTACAGACATCCTCGTAACTCGGATTGTGCACGATGCCATGGCTATACCCAACCTCGGTCTTGGTCA
CACCAGGAACTCTCTGGTAAGCTAGCTCCACTCCCCAGAAACAACCGGCGCCAAATTGCGCGAATTGCTG
ACCTGAAGACGGAACATCATCGTCGGGTCCTTGGGCGATTGCGGCGGAAGATGGGTCAGCTTGGGCTTGA
GGACGAGACCCGAATCCGAGTCTGTTGAAAAGGTTGTTCATTGGGGATTTGTATACGGAGATTGGTCGTC
GAGAGGTTTGAGGGAAAGGACAAATGGGTTTGGCTCTGGAGAAAGAGAGTGCGGCTTTAGAGAGAGAATT
GAGAGGTTTAGAGAGAGATGCGGCGGCGATGAGCGGAGGAGAGACGACGAGGACCTGCATTATCAAAGCA
GTGACGTGGTGAAATTTGGAACTTTTAAGAGGCAGATAGATTTATTATTTGTATCCATTTTCTTCATTGT
TCTAGAATGTCGCGGAACAAATTTTAAAACTAAATCCTAAATTTTTCTAATTTTGTTGCCAATAGTGGAT
ATGTGGGCCGTATAGAAGGAATCTATTGAAGGCCCAAACCCATACTGACGAGCCCAAAGGTTCGTTTTGC
GTTTTATGTTTCGGTTCGATGCCAACGCCACATTCTGAGCTAGGCAAAAAACAAACGTGTCTTTGAATAG
ACTCCTCTCGTTAACACATGCAGCGGCTGCATGGTGACGCCATTAACACGTGGCCTACAATTGCATGATG
TCTCCATTGACACGTGACTTCTCGTCTCCTTTCTTAATATATCTAACAAACACTCCTACCTCTTCCAAAA
TATATACACATCTTTTTGATCAATCTCTCATTCAAAATCTCATTCTCTCTAGTAAACAAGAACAAAAAAA
TGGCGGATACAGCTAGAGGAACCCATCACGATATCATCGGCAGAGACCAGTACCCGATGATGGGCCGAGA
CCGAGACCAGTACCAGATGTCCGGACGAGGATCTGACTACTCCAAGTCTAGGCAGATTGCTAAAGCTGCA
ACTGCTGTCACAGCTGGTGGTTCCCTCCTTGTTCTCTCCAGCCTTACCCTTGTTGGAACTGTCATAGCTT
TGACTGTTGCAACACCTCTGCTCGTTATCTTCAGCCCAATCCTTGTCCCGGCTCTCATCACAGTTGCACT
CCTCATCACCGGTTTTCTTTCCTCTGGAGGGTTTGGCATTGCCGCTATAACCGTTTTCTCTTGGATTTAC
AAGTAAGCACACATTTATCATCTTACTTCATAATTTTGTGCAATATGTGCATGCATGTGTTGAGCCAGTA
GCTTTGGATCAATTTTTTTGGTCGAATAACAAATGTAACAATAAGAAATTGCAAATTCTAGGGAACATTT
GGTTAACTAAATACGAAATTTGACCTAGCTAGCTTGAATGTGTCTGTGTATATCATCTATATAGGTAAAA
TGCTTGGTATGATACCTATTGATTGTGAATAGGTACGCAACGGGAGAGCACCCACAGGGATCAGACAAGT
TGGACAGTGCAAGGATGAAGTTGGGAAGCAAAGCTCAGGATCTGAAAGACAGAGCTCAGTACTACGGACA
GCAACATACTGGTGGGGAACATGACCGTGACCGTACTCGTGGTGGCCAGCACACTACTCAAGGGTGGGCG
CGCCGACCCAGCTTTCTTGTACAAAGTGGTGATATCCCGCGGATGGTGAGCAAGGGCGAGGAGCTGTTCA
CCGGGGTGGTGCCCATCCTGGTCGAGCTGGACGGCGACGTAAACGGCCACAAGTTCAGCGTGTCCGGCGA
GGGCGAGGGCGATGCCACCTACGGCAAGCTGACCCTGAAGTTCATCTGCACCACCGGCAAGCTGCCCGTG
CCCTGGCCCACCCTCGTGACCACCCTGACCTACGGCGTGCAGTGCTTCAGCCGCTACCCCGACCACATGA
AGCAGCACGACTTCTTCAAGTCCGCCATGCCCGAAGGCTACGTCCAGGAGCGCACCATCTTCTTCAAGGA
CGACGGCAACTACAAGACCCGCGCCGAGGTGAAGTTCGAGGGCGACACCCTGGTGAACCGCATCGAGCTG
AAGGGCATCGACTTCAAGGAGGACGGCAACATCCTGGGGCACAAGCTGGAGTACAACTACAACAGCCACA
ACGTCTATATCATGGCCGACAAGCAGAAGAACGGCATCAAGGTGAACTTCAAGATCCGCCACAACATCGA
GGACGGCAGCGTGCAGCTCGCCGACCACTACCAGCAGAACACCCCCATCGGCGACGGCCCCGTGCTGCTG
CCCGACAACCACTACCTGAGCACCCAGTCCGCCCTGAGCAAAGACCCCAACGAGAAGCGCGATCACATGG
TCCTGCTGGAGTTCGTGACCGCCGCCGGGATCACTCTCGGCATGGACGAGCTGTACGAACCCGGCATGTT
ACGTCCTGTAGAAACCCCAACCCGTGAAATCAAAAAACTCGACGGCCTGTGGGCATTCAGTCTGGATCGC
GACCGCAAACCGAAGTCGGCGGCTTTTCTGCTGCAAAAACGCTGGACTGGCATGAACTTCGGTGAAAAAC
CGCAGCAGGGAGGCAAACAATGACCATGGCGGCCGGGAGGGCCATGCTAGAGTCCGCAAAAATCACCAGT
CTCTCTCTACAAATCTATCTCTCTCTATTTTTCTCCAGAATAATGTGTGAGTAGTTCCCAGATAAGGGAA
TTAGGGTTCTTATAGGGTTTCGCTCATGTGTTGAGCATATAAGAAACCCTTAGTATGTATTTGTATTTGT
AAAATACTTCTATCAATAAAATTTCTAATTCCTAAAACCAAAATCCAGTGACCTGCAGGCATGCGACCTC
GAATTATCGATCATGAGCGGAGAATTAAGGGAGTCACGTTATGACCCCCGCCGATGACGCGGGACAAGCC
GTTTTACGTTTGGAACTGACAGAACCGCAACGTTGAAGGAGCCACTGAGCCGCGGGTTTCTGGAGTTTAA
TGAGCTAAGCACATACGTCAGAAACCATTATTGCGCGTTCAAAAGTCGCCTAAGGTCACTATCAGCTAGC
AAATATTTCTTGTCAAAAATGCTCCACTGACGTTCCATAAATTCCCCTCGGTATCCAATTAGAGTCTCAT
ATTCACTCTCAACTCGATCGAGGCATGATTGAACAAGATGGATTGCACGCAGGTTCTCCGGCCGCTTGGG
TGGAGAGGCTATTCGGCTATGACTGGGCACAACAGACAATCGGCTGCTCTGATGCCGCCGTGTTCCGGCT
GTCAGCGCAGGGGCGCCCGGTTCTTTTTGTCAAGACCGACCTGTCCGGTGCCCTGAATGAACTCCAAGAC
GAGGCAGCGCGGCTATCGTGGCTGGCCACGACGGGCGTTCCTTGCGCAGCTGTGCTCGACGTTGTCACTG
AAGCGGGAAGGGACTGGCTGCTATTGGGCGAAGTGCCGGGGCAGGATCTCCTGTCATCTCACCTTGCTCC
TGCCGAGAAAGTATCCATCATGGCTGATGCAATGCGGCGGCTGCATACGCTTGATCCGGCTACCTGCCCA
TTCGACCACCAAGCGAAACATCGCATCGAGCGAGCACGTACTCGGATGGAAGCCGGTCTTGTCGATCAGG
ATGATCTGGACGAAGAGCATCAGGGGCTCGCGCCAGCCGAACTGTTCGCCAGGCTCAAGGCGCGGATGCC
CGACGGCGAGGATCTCGTCGTGACCCACGGCGATGCCTGCTTGCCGAATATCATGGTGGAAAATGGCCGC
TTTTCTGGATTCATCGACTGTGGCCGGCTGGGTGTGGCGGACCGCTATCAGGACATAGCGTTGGCTACCC
GTGATATTGCTGAAGAGCTTGGCGGCGAATGGGCTGACCGCTTCCTCGTGCTTTACGGTATCGCCGCTCC
CGATTCGCAGCGCATCGCCTTCTATCGCCTTCTTGACGAGTTCTTCTGAGCGGGACTCTGGGGTTCGGAC
TCTAGCTAGAGTCAAGCAGATCGTTCAAACATTTGGCAATAAAGTTTCTTAAGATTGAATCCTGTTGCCG
GTCTTGCGATGATTATCATATAATTTCTGTTGAATTACGTTAAGCATGTAATAATTAACATGTAATGCAT
GACGTTATTTATGAGATGGGTTTTTATGATTAGAGTCCCGCAATTATACATTTAATACGCGATAGAAAAC
AAAATATAGCGCGCAAACTAGGATAAATTATCGCGCGCGGTGTCATCTATGTTACTAGATCGACCGGCAT
GCAAGCTGATAATTCAATTCGGCGTTAATTCAGTACATTAAAAACGTCCGCAATGTGTTATTAAGTTGTC
TAAGCGTCAATTTGTTTACACCACAATATATCCTGCCACCAGCCAGCCAACAGCTCCCCGACCGGCAGCT
CGGCACAAAATCACCACTCGATACAGGCAGCCCATCAGTCCGGGACGGCGTCAGCGGGAGAGCCGTTGTA
AGGCGGCAGACTTTGCTCATGTTACCGATGCTATTCGGAAGAACGGCAACTAAGCTGCCGGGTTTGAAAC
ACGGATGATCTCGCGGAGGGTAGCATGTTGATTGTAACGATGACAGAGCGTTGCTGCCTGTGATCAATTC
GGGCACGAACCCAGTGGACATAAGCCTGTTCGGTTCGTAAGCTGTAATGCAAGTAGCGTATGCGCTCACG
CAACTGGTCCAGAACCTTGACCGAACGCAGCGGTGGTAACGGCGCAGTGGCGGTTTTCATGGCTTGTTAT
GACTGTTTTTTTGGGGTACAGTCTATGCCTCGGGCATCCAAGCAGCAAGCGCGTTACGCCGTGGGTCGAT
GTTTGATGTTATGGAGCAGCAACGATGTTACGCAGCAGGGCAGTCGCCCTAAAACAAAGTTAAACATCAT
GGGGGAAGCGGTGATCGCCGAAGTATCGACTCAACTATCAGAGGTAGTTGGCGTCATCGAGCGCCATCTC
GAACCGACGTTGCTGGCCGTACATTTGTACGGCTCCGCAGTGGATGGCGGCCTGAAGCCACACAGTGATA
TTGATTTGCTGGTTACGGTGACCGTAAGGCTTGATGAAACAACGCGGCGAGCTTTGATCAACGACCTTTT
GGAAACTTCGGCTTCCCCTGGAGAGAGCGAGATTCTCCGCGCTGTAGAAGTCACCATTGTTGTGCACGAC
GACATCATTCCGTGGCGTTATCCAGCTAAGCGCGAACTGCAATTTGGAGAATGGCAGCGCAATGACATTC
TTGCAGGTATCTTCGAGCCAGCCACGATCGACATTGATCTGGCTATCTTGCTGACAAAAGCAAGAGAACA
TAGCGTTGCCTTGGTAGGTCCAGCGGCGGAGGAACTCTTTGATCCGGTTCCTGAACAGGATCTATTTGAG
GCGCTAAATGAAACCTTAACGCTATGGAACTCGCCGCCCGACTGGGCTGGCGATGAGCGAAATGTAGTGC
TTACGTTGTCCCGCATTTGGTACAGCGCAGTAACCGGCAAAATCGCGCCGAAGGATGTCGCTGCCGACTG
GGCAATGGAGCGCCTGCCGGCCCAGTATCAGCCCGTCATACTTGAAGCTAGACAGGCTTATCTTGGACAA
GAAGAAGATCGCTTGGCCTCGCGCGCAGATCAGTTGGAAGAATTTGTCCACTACGTGAAAGGCGAGATCA
CCAAGGTAGTCGGCAAATAATGTCTAGCTAGAAATTCGTTCAAGCCGACGCCGCTTCGCGGCGCGGCTTA
ACTCAAGCGTTAGATGCACTAAGCACATAATTGCTCACAGCCAAACTATCAGGTCAAGTCTGCTTTTATT
ATTTTTAAGCGTGCATAATAAGCCCTACACAAATTGGGAGATATATCATGCATGACCAAAATCCCTTAAC
GTGAGTTTTCGTTCCACTGAGCGTCAGACCCCGTAGAAAAGATCAAAGGATCTTCTTGAGATCCTTTTTT
TCTGCGCGTAATCTGCTGCTTGCAAACAAAAAAACCACCGCTACCAGCGGTGGTTTGTTTGCCGGATCAA
GAGCTACCAACTCTTTTTCCGAAGGTAACTGGCTTCAGCAGAGCGCAGATACCAAATACTGTCCTTCTAG
TGTAGCCGTAGTTAGGCCACCACTTCAAGAACTCTGTAGCACCGCCTACATACCTCGCTCTGCTAATCCT
GTTACCAGTGGCTGCTGCCAGTGGCGATAAGTCGTGTCTTACCGGGTTGGACTCAAGACGATAGTTACCG
GATAAGGCGCAGCGGTCGGGCTGAACGGGGGGTTCGTGCACACAGCCCAGCTTGGAGCGAACGACCTACA
CCGAACTGAGATACCTACAGCGTGAGCTATGAGAAAGCGCCACGCTTCCCGAAGGGAGAAAGGCGGACAG
GTATCCGGTAAGCGGCAGGGTCGGAACAGGAGAGCGCACGAGGGAGCTTCCAGGGGGAAACGCCTGGTAT
CTTTATAGTCCTGTCGGGTTTCGCCACCTCTGACTTGAGCGTCGATTTTTGTGATGCTCGTCAGGGGGGC
GGAGCCTATGGAAAAACGCCAGCAACGCGGCCTTTTTACGGTTCCTGGCCTTTTGCTGGCCTTTTGCTCA
CATGTTCTTTCCTGCGTTATCCCCTGATTCTGTGGATAACCGTATTACCGCCTTTGAGTGAGCTGATACC
GCTCGCCGCAGCCGAACGACCGAGCGCAGCGAGTCAGTGAGCGAGGAAGCGGAAGAGCGCCTGATGCGGT
ATTTTCTCCTTACGCATCTGTGCGGTATTTCACACCGCATATGGTGCACTCTCAGTACAATCTGCTCTGA
TGCCGCATAGTTAAGCCAGTATACACTCCGCTATCGCTACGTGACTGGGTCATGGCTGCGCCCCGACACC
CGCCAACACCCGCTGACGCGCCCTGACGGGCTTGTCTGCTCCCGGCATCCGCTTACAGACAAGCTGTGAC
CGTCTCCGGGAGCTGCATGTGTCAGAGGTTTTCACCGTCATCACCGAAACGCGCGAGGCAGGGTGCCTTG
ATGTGGGCGCCGGCGGTCGAGTGGCGACGGCGCGGCTTGTCCGCGCCCTGGTAGATTGCCTGGCCGTAGG
CCAGCCATTTTTGAGCGGCCAGCGGCCGCGATAGGCCGACGCGAAGCGGCGGGGCGTAGGGAGCGCAGCG
ACCGAAGGGTAGGCGCTTTTTGCAGCTCTTCGGCTGTGCGCTGGCCAGACAGTTATGCACAGGCCAGGCG
GGTTTTAAGAGTTTTAATAAGTTTTAAAGAGTTTTAGGCGGAAAAATCGCCTTTTTTCTCTTTTATATCA
GTCACTTACATGTGTGACCGGTTCCCAATGTACGGCTTTGGGTTCCCAATGTACGGGTTCCGGTTCCCAA
TGTACGGCTTTGGGTTCCCAATGTACGTGCTATCCACAGGAAAGAGACCTTTTCGACCTTTTTCCCCTGC
TAGGGCAATTTGCCCTAGCATCTGCTCCGTACATTAGGAACCGGCGGATGCTTCGCCCTCGATCAGGTTG
CGGTAGCGCATGACTAGGATCGGGCCAGCCTGCCCCGCCTCCTCCTTCAAATCGTACTCCGGCAGGTCAT
TTGACCCGATCAGCTTGCGCACGGTGAAACAGAACTTCTTGAACTCTCCGGCGCTGCCACTGCGTTCGTA
GATCGTCTTGAACAACCATCTGGCTTCTGCCTTGCCTGCGGCGCGGCGTGCCAGGCGGTAGAGAAAACGG
CCGATGCCGGGATCGATCAAAAAGTAATCGGGGTGAACCGTCAGCACGTCCGGGTTCTTGCCTTCTGTGA
TCTCGCGGTACATCCAATCAGCTAGCTCGATCTCGATGTACTCCGGCCGCCCGGTTTCGCTCTTTACGAT
CTTGTAGCGGCTAATCAAGGCTTCACCCTCGGATACCGTCACCAGGCGGCCGTTCTTGGCCTTCTTCGTA
CGCTGCATGGCAACGTGCGTGGTGTTTAACCGAATGCAGGTTTCTACCAGGTCGTCTTTCTGCTTTCCGC
CATCGGCTCGCCGGCAGAACTTGAGTACGTCCGCAACGTGTGGACGGAACACGCGGCCGGGCTTGTCTCC
CTTCCCTTCCCGGTATCGGTTCATGGATTCGGTTAGATGGGAAACCGCCATCAGTACCAGGTCGTAATCC
CACACACTGGCCATGCCGGCCGGCCCTGCGGAAACCTCTACGTGCCCGTCTGGAAGCTCGTAGCGGATCA
CCTCGCCAGCTCGTCGGTCACGCTTCGACAGACGGAAAACGGCCACGTCCATGATGCTGCGACTATCGCG
GGTGCCCACGTCATAGAGCATCGGAACGAAAAAATCTGGTTGCTCGTCGCCCTTGGGCGGCTTCCTAATC
GACGGCGCACCGGCTGCCGGCGGTTGCCGGGATTCTTTGCGGATTCGATCAGCGGCCGCTTGCCACGATT
CACCGGGGCGTGCTTCTGCCTCGATGCGTTGCCGCTGGGCGGCCTGCGCGGCCTTCAACTTCTCCACCAG
GTCATCACCCAGCGCCGCGCCGATTTGTACCGGGCCGGATGGTTTGCGACCGCTCACGCCGATTCCTCGG
GCTTGGGGGTTCCAGTGCCATTGCAGGGCCGGCAGACAACCCAGCCGCTTACGCCTGGCCAACCGCCCGT
TCCTCCACACATGGGGCATTCCACGGCGTCGGTGCCTGGTTGTTCTTGATTTTCCATGCCGCCTCCTTTA
GCCGCTAAAATTCATCTACTCATTTATTCATTTGCTCATTTACTCTGGTAGCTGCGCGATGTATTCAGAT
AGCAGCTCGGTAATGGTCTTGCCTTGGCGTACCGCGTACATCTTCAGCTTGGTGTGATCCTCCGCCGGCA
ACTGAAAGTTGACCCGCTTCATGGCTGGCGTGTCTGCCAGGCTGGCCAACGTTGCAGCCTTGCTGCTGCG
TGCGCTCGGACGGCCGGCACTTAGCGTGTTTGTGCTTTTGCTCATTTTCTCTTTACCTCATTAACTCAAA
TGAGTTTTGATTTAATTTCAGCGGCCAGCGCCTGGACCTCGCGGGCAGCATCGCCCTCGGGTTCTGATTC
AAGAACGGTTGTGCCGGCGGCGGCAGTGCCTGGGTAGCTCACGCGCTGCGTGATACGGGACTCAAGAATG
GGCAGCTCGTACCCGGCCAGCGCCTCGGCAACCTCACCGCCGATGCGCGTGCCTTTGATCGCCCGCGACA
CGACAAAGGCCGCTTGTAGCCTTCCATCCGTGACCTCAATGCGCTGCTTAACCAGCTCCACCAGGTCGGC
GGTGGCCCATATGTCGTAAGGGCTTGGCTGCACCGGAATCAGCACGAAGTCGGCTGCCTTGATCGCGGAC
ACAGCCAAGTCCGCCGCCTGGGGCGCTCCGTCGATCACTACGAAGTCGCGCCGGCCGATGGCCTTCACGT
CGCGGTCAATCGTCGGGCGGTCGATGCCGACAACGGTTAGCGGTTGATCTTCCCGCACGGCCGCCCAATC
GCGGGCACTGCCCTGGGGATCGGAATCGACTAACAGAACATCGGCCCCGGCGAGTTGCAGGGCGCGGGCT
AGATGGGTTGCGATGGTCGTCTTGCCTGACCCGCCTTTCTGGTTAAGTACAGCGATAACCTTCATGCGTT
CCCCTTGCGTATTTGTTTATTTACTCATCGCATCATATACGCAGCGACCGCATGACGCAAGCTGTTTTAC
TCAAATACACATCACCTTTTTAGACGGCGGCGCTCGGTTTCTTCAGCGGCCAAGCTGGCCGGCCAGGCCG
CCAGCTTGGCATCAGACAAACCGGCCAGGATTTCATGCAGCCGCACGGTTGAGACGTGCGCGGGCGGCTC
GAACACGTACCCGGCCGCGATCATCTCCGCCTCGATCTCTTCGGTAATGAAAAACGGTTCGTCCTGGCCG
TCCTGGTGCGGTTTCATGCTTGTTCCTCTTGGCGTTCATTCTCGGCGGCCGCCAGGGCGTCGGCCTCGGT
CAATGCGTCCTCACGGAAGGCACCGCGCCGCCTGGCCTCGGTGGGCGTCACTTCCTCGCTGCGCTCAAGT
GCGCGGTACAGGGTCGAGCGATGCACGCCAAGCAGTGCAGCCGCCTCTTTCACGGTGCGGCCTTCCTGGT
CGATCAGCTCGCGGGCGTGCGCGATCTGTGCCGGGGTGAGGGTAGGGCGGGGGCCAAACTTCACGCCTCG
GGCCTTGGCGGCCTCGCGCCCGCTCCGGGTGCGGTCGATGATTAGGGAACGCTCGAACTCGGCAATGCCG
GCGAACACGGTCAACACCATGCGGCCGGCCGGCGTGGTGGTGTCGGCCCACGGCTCTGCCAGGCTACGCA
GGCCCGCGCCGGCCTCCTGGATGCGCTCGGCAATGTCCAGTAGGTCGCGGGTGCTGCGGGCCAGGCGGTC
TAGCCTGGTCACTGTCACAACGTCGCCAGGGCGTAGGTGGTCAAGCATCCTGGCCAGCTCCGGGCGGTCG
CGCCTGGTGCCGGTGATCTTCTCGGAAAACAGCTTGGTGCAGCCGGCCGCGTGCAGTTCGGCCCGTTGGT
TGGTCAAGTCCTGGTCGTCGGTGCTGACGCGGGCATAGCCCAGCAGGCCAGCGGCGGCGCTCTTGTTCAT
GGCGTAATGTCTCCGGTTCTAGTCGCAAGTATTCTACTTTATGCGACTAAAACACGCGACAAGAAAACGC
CAGGAAAAGGGCAGGGCGGCAGCCTGTCGCGTAACTTAGGACTTGTGCGACATGTCGTTTTCAGAAGACG
GCTGCACTGAACGTCAGAAGCCGACTGCACTATAGCAGCGGAGGGGTTGGATCAAAGTACTTTAAAGTAC
TTTAAAGTACTTTAAAGTACTTTGATCCCGAGGGGAACCCTGTGGTTGGCATGCACATACAAATGGACGA
ACGGATAAACCTTTTCACGCCCTTTTAAATATCCGATTATTCTAATAAACGCTCTTTTCTCTTAGGTTTA
CCCGCCAATATATCCTGTCAAACACTGATAGTTTAAACTGAAGGCGGGAAACGACAATCTGATCCAAGCT
CAAGCTAAGCTCTCAACTTTTGATTCGCTATTTGCAGTGCACCTGTGGCGTTCATCACATCTTTTGTGAC
ACTGTTTGCACTGGTCATTGCTATTACAAAGGACCTTCCTGATGTTGAAGGAGATCGAAAGTAAGTAACT
GCACGCATAACCATTTTCTTTCCGCTCTTTGGCTCAATCCATTTGACAGTCAAAGACAATGTTTAACCAG
CTCCGTTTGATATATTGTCTTTATGTGTTTGTTCAAGCATGTTTAGTTAATCATGCCTTTGATTGATCTT
GAATAGGTTCCAAATATCAACCCTGGCAACAAAACTTGGAGTGAGAAACATTGCATTCCTCGGTTCTGGA
CTTCTGCTAGTAAATTATGTTTCAGCCATATCACTAGCTTTCTACATGCCTCAGGTGAATTCATCTATTT
CCGTCTTAACTATTTCGGTTAATTAAAGCACGAACACCATTACTGCATGTAGAAGCTTGATAAACTATCG
CCACCAATTTATTTTTGTTGCGATATTGTTACTTTCCTCAGTATGCAGCTTTGAAAAGACCAACCCTCTT
ATCCTTTAACAATGAACAGGTTTTTAGAGGTAGCTTGATGATTCCTGCACATGTGATCTTGGCTTCAGGC
TTAATTTTCCAGGTAAAGCATTATGAGATACTCTTATATCTCTTACATACTTTTGAGATAATGCACAAGA
ACTTCATAACTATATGCTTTAGTTTCTGCATTTGACACTGCCAAATTCATTAATCTCTAATATCTTTGTT
GTTGATCTTTGGTAGACATGGGTACTAGAAAAAGCAAACTACACCAAGGTAAAATACTTTTGTACAAACA
TAAACTCGTTATCACGGAACATCAATGGAGTGTATATCTAACGGAGTGTAGAAACATTTGATTATTGCAG
GAAGCTATCTCAGGATATTATCGGTTTATATGGAATCTCTTCTACGCAGAGTATCTGTTATTCCCCTTCC
TCTAGCTTTCAATTTCATGGTGAGGATATGCAGTTTTCTTTGTATATCATTCTTCTTCTTCTTTGTAGCT
TGGAGTCAAAATCGGTTCCTTCATGTACATACATCAAGGATATGTCCTTCTGAATTTTTATATCTTGCAA
TAAAAATGCTTGTACCAATTGAAACACCAGCTTTTTGAGTTCTATGATCACTGACTTGGTTCTAACCAAA
AAAAAAAAAATGTTTAATTTACATATCTAAAAGTAGGTTTAGGGAAACCTAAACAGTAAAATATTTGTAT
ATTATTCGAATTTCACTCATCATAAAAACTTAAATTGCACCATAAAATTTTGTTTTACTATTAATGATGT
AATTTGTGTAACTTAAGATAAAAATAATATTCCGTAAGTTAACCGGCTAAAACCACGTATAAACCAGGGA
ACCTGTTAAACCGGTTCTTTACTGGATAAAGAAATGAAAGCCCATGTAGACAGCTCCATTAGAGCCCAAA
CCCTAAATTTCTCATCTATATAAAAGGAGTGACATTAGGGTTTTTGTTCGTCCTCTTAAAGCTTCTCGTT
TTCTCTGCCGTCTCTCTCATTCGCGCGACGCAAACGATCTTCAGGTGATCTTCTTTCTCCAAATCCTCTC
TCATAACTCTGATTTCGTACTTGTGTATTTGAGCTCACGCTCTGTTTCTCTCACCACAGCCATGGATTCA
CAGCTAGTCTTGTCTCTGAAGCTGAATCCAAGCTTCACTCCTCTTTCTCCTCTCTTCCCTTTCACTCCAT
GTTCTTCTTTTTCGCCGTCGCTCCGGTTTTCTTCTTGCTACTCCCGCCGCCTCTATTCTCCGGTTACCGT
CTACGCCGCGAAGGCTAGTGATATCACAAGTTTGTACAAAAAAGCAGGCTTTTACCCATACGATGTTCCA
GATTACGCTGATATCGCCGATCTACGCACGCTCGGCTACAGCCAGCAGCAACAGGAGAAGATCAAACCGA
AGGTTCGTTCGACAGTGGCGCAGCACCACGAGGCACTGGTCGGCCACGGGTTTACACACGCGCACATCGT
TGCGTTAAGCCAACACCCGGCAGCGTTAGGGACCGTCGCTGTCAAGTATCAGGACATGATCGCAGCGTTG
CCAGAGGCGACACACGAAGCGATCGTTGGCGTCGGCAAACAGTGGTCCGGCGCACGCGCTCTGGAGGCCT
TGCTCACGGTGGCGGGAGAGTTGAGAGGTCCACCGTTACAGTTGGACACAGGCCAACTTCTCAAGATTGC
AAAACGTGGCGGCGTGACCGCAGTGGAGGCAGTGCATGCATGGCGCAATGCACTGACGGGTGCCCCGCTC
AACCTGACCCCAGACCAGGTTGTGGCCATCGCCAGCAACATAGGTGGCAAGCAGGCCCTCGAAACCGTCC
AGAGACTGTTACCGGTTCTCTGCCAGGACCACGGCCTGACCCCAGAACAGGTTGTGGCCATCGCCAGCAA
CATAGGTGGCAAGCAGGCCCTCGAAACCGTCCAGAGACTGTTACCGGTTCTCTGCCAGGCCCACGGCCTG
ACCCCAGACCAAGTTGTCGCGATTGCAAGCAACAACGGAGGCAAACAAGCCTTAGAAACAGTCCAGAGAT
TGTTGCCTGTGCTGTGCCAAGCCCACGGCCTGACCCCAGCCCAAGTTGTCGCGATTGCAAGCAACAACGG
AGGCAAACAAGCCTTAGAAACAGTCCAGAGATTGTTGCCGGTGCTGTGCCAAGACCACGGCCTGACCCCA
GACCAAGTTGTCGCGATTGCAAGCAACAACGGAGGCAAACAAGCCTTAGAAACAGTCCAGAGATTGTTGC
CGGTGCTGTGCCAAGACCACGGCCTGACCCCAGAACAAGTTGTCGCGATTGCAAGCAACAACGGAGGCAA
ACAAGCCTTAGAAACAGTCCAGAGATTGTTGCCGGTGCTGTGCCAAGCCCACGGCCTGACCCCGGACCAG
GTGGTTGCAATCGCGTCACACGATGGGGGAAAGCAGGCCCTAGAAACCGTTCAGCGACTCCTGCCCGTCC
TGTGCCAGGCCCACGGCCTGACCCCAGCCCAGGTTGTGGCCATCGCCAGCAACATAGGTGGCAAGCAGGC
CCTCGAAACCGTCCAGAGACTGTTACCGGTTCTCTGCCAGGACCACGGCCTGACCCCCGACCAGGTTGTC
GCTATTGCTAGTAACGGCGGAGGCAAACAGGCGCTGGAAACAGTTCAGCGCCTCTTGCCGGTCTTGTGTC
AGGACCACGGCCTGACCCCAGAACAAGTTGTCGCGATTGCAAGCAACAACGGAGGCAAACAAGCCTTAGA
AACAGTCCAGAGATTGTTGCCGGTGCTGTGCCAAGCCCACGGCCTGACCCCAGACCAGGTTGTGGCCATC
GCCAGCAACATAGGTGGCAAGCAGGCCCTCGAAACCGTCCAGAGACTGTTACCGGTTCTCTGCCAGGCCC
ACGGCCTGACCCCCGCCCAGGTTGTCGCTATTGCTAGTAACGGCGGAGGCAAACAGGCGCTGGAAACAGT
TCAGCGCCTCTTGCCGGTCTTGTGTCAGGACCACGGCCTGACCCCAGACCAAGTTGTCGCGATTGCAAGC
AACAACGGAGGCAAACAAGCCTTAGAAACAGTCCAGAGATTGTTGCCGGTGCTGTGCCAAGACCACGGCC
TGACCCCAGAACAGGTTGTGGCCATCGCCAGCAACATAGGTGGCAAGCAGGCCCTCGAAACCGTCCAGAG
ACTGTTACCGGTTCTCTGCCAGGCCCACGGCCTGACCCCTGAGCAGGTAGTGGCTATTGCATCCCACGAC
GGGGGCAGACCCGCACTGGAGTCAATTGTTGCCCAGTTATCTCGCCCTGATCCGGCGTTGGCCGCGTTGA
CCAACGACCACCTCGTCGCCTTGGCCTGCCTCGGCGGGCGTCCTGCGCTGGATGCAGTGAAAAAGGGATT
GGGGGGGTCTGGATCGTATGCTTTAGGACCGTATCAGATCTCAAGTGAAGTCGAGTTTTCGCATGAGTAC
TGGATGAGACATGCGTTGACGTTAGCCAAACGTGCAAGAGATGAGAGAGAAGTACCTGTTGGAGCTGTGT
TGGTCCTCAACAATCGCGTAATTGGAGAAGGCTGGAATAGAGCCATAGGTCTTCACGATCCAACAGCCCA
TGCAGAGATCATGGCTCTCAGACAAGGAGGTCTTGTTATGCAGAATTACCGTCTGATAGATGCAACGTTG
TATGTGACCTTTGAGCCTTGTGTTATGTGTGCAGGCGCGATGATCCACTCTCGGATTGGACGTGTAGTAT
TTGGAGTGCGAAACAGCAAAAGGGGTGCTGCTGGTTCTCTGATGAATGTCCTTAACTATCCGGGTATGAA
CCATAGGGTGGAAATCACAGAGGGCATTCTAGCTGACGAATGTGCTGCTTTGCTTTGCGACTTCTACCGA
ATGCCTAGACAGGTGTTCAATGCACAGAAGAAAGCGCAAAGCTCGATCAACCTCGTTGGATCAGGGTCTT
ATGCTCTTGGACCCTATCAGATTTCAGCGCCTCAATTACCGGCTTATAATGGGCAAACAGTTGGAACCTT
CTACTATGTCAACGATGCTGGTGGTCTTGAGAGTAAGGTGTTTTCATCAGGAGGTCCAACTCCATACCCA
AACTACGCTAATGCAGGGCATGTTGCAGGACAATCTGCTTTGTTCATGAGGGATAATGGGATAAGTGAAG
GGCTAGTCTTCCACAACAATCCGGAAGGAACTTGCGGTTTTTGCGTGAACATGACTGAAACTCTCTTACC
TGAGAATGCCAAGATGACTGTTGTTCCTCCAGAAGGCGCTATTCCCGTTAAACGGGGAGCAACTGGTGAG
ACAAAGGTTTTTACCGGCAACTCCAATTCCCCAAAATCTCCTACAAAGGGAGGTTGTTGATAACTCGAGC
GATCCTCTAGAACCCAGCTTTCTTGTACAAAGTGGTGATATCCCGCGGCCATGCTAGAGTCCGCAAAAAT
CACCAGTCTCTCTCTACAAATCTATCTCTCTCTATTTTTCTCCAGAATAATGTGTGAGTAGTTCCCAGAT
AAGGGAATTAGGGTTCTTATAGGGTTTCGCTCATGTGTTGAGCATATAAGAAACCCTTAGTATGTATTTG
TATTTGTAAAATACTTCTATCAATAAAATTTCTAATTCCTAAAACCAAAATCCAGTGACCTGCAGGCATG
CGACGTCG
Features (pLannotate 1.2.2; 34 found; start..end, strand, type, name):
    446..970     -  CDS            MSR4 (fragment): MSRA4_ARATH - Also known as PMSR, PMSR4. Experimental evidence at protein level: Swiss-Prot protein existence level 1. Catalyzes the reduction of methionine sulfoxide (MetSO) to methionine in proteins. Plays a protective role against oxidative stress by restoring activity to proteins that have been inactivated by methionine oxidation. Prevents the methionine sulfoxidation of the heat shock protein HSP21 and its subsequent inactivation. MSRA family specifically reduces the MetSO S-enantiomer. From Arabidopsis thaliana (Mouse-ear cress).
   1512..2228    +  CDS            OLEO2_BRANA: Experimental evidence at protein level: Swiss-Prot protein existence level 1. May have a structural role to stabilize the lipid body during desiccation of the seed by preventing coalescence of the oil. Probably interacts with both lipid and phospholipid moieties of lipid bodies. May also provide recognition signals for specific lipase anchorage in lipolysis during seedling growth. From Brassica napus (Rape).
   2246..2270    -  protein_bind   attB2: mutant version of attB; recombination site for the Gateway® BP reaction BP Clonase™
   2283..2996    +  CDS            EGFP: EGFP is a basic (constitutively fluorescent) green fluorescent protein published in 1996, derived from Aequorea victoria. It is reported to be a rapidly-maturing weak dimer with moderate acid sensitivity.
   3006..3082    +  CDS            GUS (fragment): β-glucuronidase; uidA (or gusA) from E. coli
   3077..3173    +  CDS            GUS (fragment): β-glucuronidase; uidA (or gusA) from E. coli
   3250..3409    +  polyA_signal   CaMV poly(A) signal (fragment): cauliflower mosaic virus polyadenylation signal
   3522..3701    +  promoter       NOS promoter: nopaline synthase promoter
   3735..4526    +  CDS            neo: KKA2_KLEPN - Also known as kan, nptII. Experimental evidence at protein level: Swiss-Prot protein existence level 1. Resistance to kanamycin, neomycin, paromomycin, ribostamycin, butirosin and gentamicin B. From Klebsiella pneumoniae.
   4569..4821    +  terminator     NOS terminator: nopaline synthase terminator and poly(A) signal
   4914..4938    -  misc_feature   LB T-DNA repeat: left border repeat from nopaline C58 T-DNA
   5197..5220    +  promoter       Pc promoter (fragment): intI1 (promoter lies within the coding sequence); class 1 integron promoter
   5396..5452    +  CDS            GmR (fragment): gentamycin acetyltransferase; aacC1; confers resistance to gentamycin
   5463..6250    +  CDS            SmR (fragment): aminoglycoside adenylyltransferase (Murphy, 1985); aadA; confers resistance to spectinomycin and streptomycin
   6496..7084    +  rep_origin     ori: high-copy-number ColE1/pMB1/pBR322/pUC origin of replication
   7270..7410    -  misc_feature   bom: basis of mobility region from pBR322
   7512..7551    -  CDS            rop (fragment): Rop protein, which maintains plasmids at low copy number; rop
   7754..7948    -  rep_origin     pVS1 oriV: origin of replication for the Pseudomonas plasmid pVS1 (Heeb et al., 2000)
   8014..9087    -  CDS            pVS1 RepA: replication protein from the Pseudomonas plasmid pVS1 (Heeb et al., 2000)
   9516..10145   -  CDS            pVS1 StaA: stability protein from the Pseudomonas plasmid pVS1 (Heeb et al., 2000)
  10705..11106   -  CDS            Y4CG_SINFN (fragment): Protein inferred from homology: Swiss-Prot protein existence level 3. From Sinorhizobium fredii (strain NBRC 101917 / NGR234).
  11476..11500   -  misc_feature   RB T-DNA repeat: right border repeat from nopaline C58 T-DNA
  11586..11957   +  CDS            HST (fragment): HSTC_ARATH - Also known as HPT2, VTE2-2. Experimental evidence at protein level: Swiss-Prot protein existence level 1. Involved in the synthesis of plastoquinone-9. Can use both homogentisic acid and 2,5-dihydroxyphenylacetic acid gamma-lactone as prenyl acceptors, and solanesyl diphosphate > farnesyl diphosphate > geranylgeranyl diphosphate >> phytyl diphosphate as prenyl donors. Do not catalyze the decardoxylation of homogentisate uncoupled from prenylation. From Arabidopsis thaliana (Mouse-ear cress).
  12109..12192   +  CDS            HST (fragment): HSTC_ARATH - Also known as HPT2, VTE2-2. Experimental evidence at protein level: Swiss-Prot protein existence level 1. Involved in the synthesis of plastoquinone-9. Can use both homogentisic acid and 2,5-dihydroxyphenylacetic acid gamma-lactone as prenyl acceptors, and solanesyl diphosphate > farnesyl diphosphate > geranylgeranyl diphosphate >> phytyl diphosphate as prenyl donors. Do not catalyze the decardoxylation of homogentisate uncoupled from prenylation. From Arabidopsis thaliana (Mouse-ear cress).
  12458..12532   +  CDS            HST (fragment): HSTC_ARATH - Also known as HPT2, VTE2-2. Experimental evidence at protein level: Swiss-Prot protein existence level 1. Involved in the synthesis of plastoquinone-9. Can use both homogentisic acid and 2,5-dihydroxyphenylacetic acid gamma-lactone as prenyl acceptors, and solanesyl diphosphate > farnesyl diphosphate > geranylgeranyl diphosphate >> phytyl diphosphate as prenyl donors. Do not catalyze the decardoxylation of homogentisate uncoupled from prenylation. From Arabidopsis thaliana (Mouse-ear cress).
  13222..13383   +  CDS            RECA (fragment): RECAC_ARATH - Experimental evidence at transcript level: Swiss-Prot protein existence level 2. Involved in recombination ability and DNA strand transfer activity. From Arabidopsis thaliana (Mouse-ear cress).
  13396..13420   +  protein_bind   attB1: mutant version of attB; recombination site for the Gateway® BP reaction BP Clonase™
  13423..13449   +  CDS            3xHA (fragment): three tandem HA epitope tags
  13459..13965   +  CDS            avrXa10 (fragment): AVX10_XANOO - Experimental evidence at protein level: Swiss-Prot protein existence level 1. Avirulence protein. Induces the hypersensitive response (HR)in rice plants carrying the resistance gene Xa10. Activity depends on the presence of the core repeat domains; replacement with repeat domains from other proteins (AvrBs3 of X.euvesicatoria (AC P14727) or AvrXa7 of this organism) does not elicit the HR. Probably acts as a transcription factor in its host plant (rice) to induce plant resistance or disease. From Xanthomonas oryzae pv. oryzae.
  15352..15471   +  CDS            avrBs3 (fragment): AVRB3_XANEU - Experimental evidence at protein level: Swiss-Prot protein existence level 1. Avirulence protein. Acts as a transcription factor in C.annuum plants. In susceptible plants lacking the Bs3 resistance gene induces expression of a number of genes, including genes homologous to a family of auxin-induced genes, alpha-expansin genes, pectate lyase, anthocyanidin glucoside rhamnosyl transferase and at least one transcription factor, UPA20. Their expression leads to plant hypertrophy in mesophyll cells, probably mainly mediated by UPA20 (PubMed:17962565). In resistant plants induces the h
  15514..16005   +  CDS            tadA: TADA_ECOLI - Also known as yfhC. Experimental evidence at protein level: Swiss-Prot protein existence level 1. Catalyzes the deamination of adenosine to inosine at the wobble position 34 of tRNA(Arg2). Essential for cell viability. From Escherichia coli (strain K12).
  16021..16437   +  CDS            dddA (fragment): DDDA_BURC1 - Experimental evidence at protein level: Swiss-Prot protein existence level 1. Toxic component of a toxin-immunity protein module, which functions as a cellular contact-dependent growth inhibition (CDI) system. CDI modules allow bacteria to communicate with and inhibit the growth of closely related neighboring bacteria in a contact-dependent fashion. Bacteria that have this module inhibit or kill bacteria without it, giving them a growth advantage. Probably specifically inhibited by cognate immunity protein DddI (Probable). The C-terminal 163 residue fragment has double-stranded DN
  16462..16486   -  protein_bind   attB2: mutant version of attB; recombination site for the Gateway® BP reaction BP Clonase™
  16557..16716   +  polyA_signal   CaMV poly(A) signal (fragment): cauliflower mosaic virus polyadenylation signal
