[The description below was written by a language model from this plasmid's Addgene catalogue record and pLannotate feature annotations shown in this document.]
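Description:
mTALEAD 16S rRNA-2 is a 16.7 kb plant-expression binary (Ti) vector built on the pK7WG2 backbone by multisite Gateway cloning. It is intended for Agrobacterium-mediated delivery of a monomeric TALE-linked adenine deaminase that introduces a targeted A-to-G change in the chloroplast 16S rRNA gene. The backbone carries a high-copy ColE1/pUC-type origin with the bom region for propagation in E. coli. The pVS1 oriV, RepA and StaA functions provide replication and stable maintenance in Agrobacterium. Bacterial selection is by spectinomycin through the aadA (SmR) gene.

Between the nopaline-type right and left T-DNA borders, the editor is a single open reading frame. It begins with a fragment matching the N-terminus of Arabidopsis chloroplast RecA, which presumably acts as a plastid transit peptide. This is followed by attB1, an HA epitope fragment, and TALE N- and C-terminal scaffold regions (matches to avrXa10 and avrBs3) flanking an unannotated stretch that presumably holds the programmable repeat array. Next come an E. coli TadA-derived adenosine deaminase and a DddA-derived domain, ending at attB2 and a CaMV poly(A) signal. No promoter is annotated for this cassette. The upstream region matches only Arabidopsis genomic fragments labelled HST, so the record does not state the promoter's identity.

The T-DNA also carries an oleosin coding sequence joined across an attB2 site to EGFP, followed by short GUS fragments and a CaMV poly(A) signal. This arrangement is consistent with a seed-fluorescence marker for identifying transgenic or transgene-free seeds. A NOS promoter–nptII–NOS terminator cassette provides kanamycin selection in plants. The associated work applied such vectors to organellar base editing in Arabidopsis.
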