Addgene plasmid #210834: mTALEAD 16S rRNA-2
Purpose: mTALEAD expression vector
Depositing lab: Shin-ichi Arimura. Depositing organization: The University of Tokyo. Publication: Targeted A-to-G base editing in the organellar genomes of Arabidopsis with monomeric programmable deaminases. Zhou C, Okuno M, Nakazato I, Tsutsumi N, Arimura SI. Plant Physiol. 2023 Dec 21:kiad678. doi: 10.1093/plphys/kiad678. PubMed 38128544.
Backbone
  Vector backbone: pK7WG2
  Vector type: Plant Expression
Growth in bacteria
  Bacterial resistance: Spectinomycin, 50 μg/mL
  Growth temperature: 37°C
  Growth strain: DH5alpha
  Copy number: High Copy
Gene/Insert
  Gene/Insert name: For specific A-to-G base editing to introduce targeted A-to-G mutation in 16S rRNA in chloroplast
  Species: Synthetic
  Cloning method: Gateway Cloning
Terms and licenses: Academic/Nonprofit Terms; Industry Terms: Not Available to Industry
Depositor comments: Ti vector constructed by multisite Gateway
How to cite: mTALEAD 16S rRNA-2 was a gift from Shin-ichi Arimura (Addgene plasmid # 210834 ; http://n2t.net/addgene:210834 ; RRID:Addgene_210834)
